Addgene plasmid #134664: pLVX-EF1a-Calr-KDEL-IRES-Puromycin
Purpose: Expresses EGFP-tagged endoplasmic reticulum marker
Depositing lab: David Andrews. Depositing organization: Sunnybrook Research Institute. Publication: A reference library for assigning protein subcellular localizations by image-based machine learning. Schormann W, Hariharan S, Andrews DW. J Cell Biol. 2020 Mar 2;219(3). pii: 133635. doi: 10.1083/jcb.201904090. PubMed 31968357.
Backbone
  Vector backbone: pLVX-EF1a-IRES-Puromycin
  Backbone size w/o insert (bp): 8825
  Total vector size (bp): 9591
  Vector type: Mammalian Expression, Lentiviral
  Selectable markers: Puromycin
Growth in bacteria
  Bacterial resistance: Ampicillin, 100 μg/mL
  Growth temperature: 37°C
  Growth strain: NEB Stable
  Copy number: High Copy
Gene/Insert
  Gene/Insert name: calreticulin
  Species: H. sapiens (human)
  Insert size (bp): 51
  Mutation: deleted amino acids 18-413
  GenBank ID: NM_004343.3
  Entrez Gene: CALR (a.k.a. CALR1, CRT, HEL-S-99n, RO, SSA, cC1qR)
  Promoter: EF1a
  Tag / fusion protein: EGFP (C terminal on insert)
  Cloning method: Unknown
  Sequencing primers: 5′ ATGCGATGGAGTTTCCCCAC
Resource information
  A portion of this plasmid was derived from a plasmid made by: Originally from Clontech. Gene of interest was subcloned into a new backbone
Terms and licenses: Academic/Nonprofit Terms; Industry Terms: Not Available to Industry
How to cite: pLVX-EF1a-Calr-KDEL-IRES-Puromycin was a gift from David Andrews (Addgene plasmid # 134664 ; http://n2t.net/addgene:134664 ; RRID:Addgene_134664)
