[The description below was written by a language model from this plasmid's Addgene catalogue record and pLannotate feature annotations shown in this document.]
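Description:
pLVX-EF1a-Calr-KDEL-IRES-Puromycin is a 9,591 bp HIV-1-based lentiviral transfer and mammalian expression plasmid built on the pLVX-EF1a-IRES-Puromycin backbone (originally a Clontech design). In bacteria it is maintained by a high-copy ColE1/pUC-type origin and selected with ampicillin through the β-lactamase gene. The viral portion carries two LTR elements (both annotated as truncated HIV-1 LTRs, each with adjoining nef-derived sequence), the Ψ packaging signal with a gag fragment, the Rev response element for Rev-dependent nuclear export of the genomic RNA, and the cPPT/CTS, which aids nuclear import in transduced cells. A WPRE downstream of the expression cassette enhances transcript stability and expression. The plasmid encodes no complete viral structural or enzymatic genes, so packaging functions must be provided separately.

The payload is an EGFP-based endoplasmic reticulum marker driven by the human EF-1α promoter with its intron A. The catalogued insert is only 51 bp of human calreticulin (CALR), with amino acids 18–413 deleted. This leaves the N-terminal 17 residues, corresponding to the ER signal sequence, fused upstream of EGFP. The construct name indicates a KDEL retention motif, consistent with retaining calreticulin's extreme C-terminal residues after EGFP, although this short segment is not separately annotated in the feature table. Together these elements direct EGFP into the ER lumen and keep it there. An EMCV IRES follows the reporter and allows the puromycin N-acetyltransferase gene to be translated from the same transcript, linking drug selection to marker expression. The plasmid was deposited as part of a reference set of organelle landmarks for image-based classification of protein subcellular localization. It suits transient transfection or the generation of stable puromycin-selected cell lines with a fluorescently labelled ER.
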