Features (pLannotate 1.2.2; 24 found; start..end, strand, type, name):
     25..236     +  promoter       EF-1α core promoter: core promoter for human elongation factor EF-1α
    237..350     +  intron         EF-1α intron A (fragment): intron upstream of the start codon of human EF-1α
    976..1179    +  intron         EF-1α intron A: truncated intron upstream of the start codon of human EF-1α
   1273..1986    +  CDS            EGFP: EGFP is a basic (constitutively fluorescent) green fluorescent protein published in 1996, derived from Aequorea victoria. It is reported to be a rapidly-maturing weak dimer with moderate acid sensitivity.
   2121..2583    +  misc_feature   IRES: internal ribosome entry site (IRES) of the encephalomyocarditis virus (EMCV)
   2616..3213    +  CDS            PuroR (fragment): puromycin N-acetyltransferase; pac from Streptomyces alboniger; confers resistance to puromycin
   3229..3817    +  misc_feature   WPRE: woodchuck hepatitis virus posttranscriptional regulatory element
   3834..4352    +  CDS            nef (fragment): NEF_HV1BR - Experimental evidence at protein level: Swiss-Prot protein existence level 1. Extracellular Nef protein targets CD4(+) T-lymphocytes for apoptosis by interacting with CXCR4 surface receptors (PubMed:14990729). From Human immunodeficiency virus type 1 group M subtype B (isolate BRU/LAI) (HIV-1).
   4400..4657    +  LTR            5' LTR (truncated): truncated 5' long terminal repeat (LTR) from HIV-1
   4809..4825    -  protein_bind   lac operator: The lac repressor binds to the lac operator to inhibit transcription in E. coli. This inhibition can be relieved by adding lactose or isopropyl-β-D-thiogalactopyranoside (IPTG). lac repressor encoded by lacI
   4833..4863    -  promoter       lac promoter: promoter for the E. coli lac operon
   4878..4899    -  protein_bind   CAP binding site: CAP binding activates transcription in the presence of cAMP. E. coli catabolite activator protein
   4912..5004    -  CDS            lacI (fragment): lac repressor; lacI; The lac repressor binds to the lac operator to inhibit transcription in E. coli. This inhibition can be relieved by adding lactose or isopropyl-β-D-thiogalactopyranoside (IPTG).
   5187..5775    -  rep_origin     ori: high-copy-number ColE1/pMB1/pBR322/pUC origin of replication
   5946..6806    -  CDS            AmpR: β-lactamase; bla; confers resistance to ampicillin, carbenicillin, and related antibiotics
   6807..6911    -  promoter       AmpR promoter: bla
   6959..7093    +  polyA_signal   SV40 poly(A) signal: SV40 polyadenylation signal
   7260..7589    +  CDS            nef (fragment): NEF_HV1BR - Experimental evidence at protein level: Swiss-Prot protein existence level 1. Extracellular Nef protein targets CD4(+) T-lymphocytes for apoptosis by interacting with CXCR4 surface receptors (PubMed:14990729). From Human immunodeficiency virus type 1 group M subtype B (isolate BRU/LAI) (HIV-1).
   7637..7894    +  LTR            5' LTR (truncated): truncated 5' long terminal repeat (LTR) from HIV-1
   7941..8066    +  misc_feature   HIV-1 Ψ: packaging signal of human immunodeficiency virus type 1
   8050..8388    +  CDS            HIV-1 gag (fragment): gag protein from human immunodeficiency virus 1; gag
   8563..8796    +  misc_feature   RRE: The Rev response element (RRE) of HIV-1 allows for Rev-dependent mRNA export from the nucleus to the cytoplasm.
   9173..9273    +  CDS            Rev (fragment): human immunodeficiency virus 1 (HIV-1) Rev protein; rev; enhances nuclear export of unspliced and incompletely spliced viral mRNAs
   9288..9403    +  misc_feature   cPPT/CTS: central polypurine tract and central termination sequence of HIV-1 (lacking the first T)
>Addgene plasmid #134664 | pLVX-EF1a-Calr-KDEL-IRES-Puromycin | addgene full sequence | sequence record 273518 | Addgene NGS Result
CGTGAGGCTCCGGTGCCCGTCAGTGGGCAGAGCGCACATCGCCCACAGTCCCCGAGAAGTTGGGGGGAGG
GGTCGGCAATTGAACCGGTGCCTAGAGAAGGTGGCGCGGGGTAAACTGGGAAAGTGATGTCGTGTACTGG
CTCCGCCTTTTTCCCGAGGGTGGGGGAGAACCGTATATAAGTGCAGTAGTCGCCGTGAACGTTCTTTTTC
GCAACGGGTTTGCCGCCAGAACACAGGTAAGTGCCGTGTGTGGTTCCCGCGGGCCTGGCCTCTTTACGGG
TTATGGCCCTTGCGTGCCTTGAATTACTTCCACGCCCCTGGCTGCAGTACGTGATTCTTGATCCCGAGCT
TCGGGTTGGAAGTGGGTGGGAGAGTTCGAGGCCTTGCGCTTAAGGAGCCCCTTCGCCTCGTGCTTGAGTT
GAGGCCTGGCTTGGGCGCTGGGGCCGCCGCGTGCGAATCTGGTGGCACCTTCGCGCCTGTCTCGCTGCTT
TCGATAAGTCTCTAGCCATTTAAAATTTTTGATGACCTGCTGCGACGCTTTTTTTCTGGCAAGATAGTCT
TGTAAATGCGGGCCAAGATCTGCACACTGGTATTTCGGTTTTTGGGGCCGCGGGCGGCGACGGGGCCCGT
GCGTCCCAGCGCACATGTTCGGCGAGGCGGGGCCTGCGAGCGCGGCCACCGAGAATCGGACGGGGGTAGT
CTCAAGCTGGCCGGCCTGCTCTGGTGCCTGGCCTCGCGCCGCCGTGTATCGCCCCGCCCTGGGCGGCAAG
GCTGGCCCGGTCGGCACCAGTTGCGTGAGCGGAAAGATGGCCGCTTCCCGGCCCTGCTGCAGGGAGCTCA
AAATGGAGGACGCGGCGCTCGGGAGAGCGGGCGGGTGAGTCACCCACACAAAGGAAAAGGGCCTTTCCGT
CCTCAGCCGTCGCTTCATGTGACTCCACGGAGTACCGGGCGCCGTCCAGGCACCTCGATTAGTTCTCGAG
CTTTTGGAGTACGTCGTCTTTAGGTTGGGGGGAGGGGTTTTATGCGATGGAGTTTCCCCACACTGAGTGG
GTGGAGACTGAAGTTAGGCCAGCTTGGCACTTGATGTAATTCTCCTTGGAATTTGCCCTTTTTGAGTTTG
GATCTTGGTTCATTCTCAAGCCTCAGACAGTGGTTCAAAGTTTTTTTCTTCCATTTCAGGTGTCGTGAGG
ATCTATTTCCGGTGAATTCCTCGAGACTAGCATGCTGCTATCCGTGCCGTTGCTGCTCGGCCTCCTCGGC
CTGGCCGTCGCCGTGAGCAAGGGCGAGGAGCTGTTCACCGGGGTGGTGCCCATCCTGGTCGAGCTGGACG
GCGACGTAAACGGCCACAAGTTCAGCGTGTCCGGCGAGGGCGAGGGCGATGCCACCTACGGCAAGCTGAC
CCTGAAGTTCATCTGCACCACCGGCAAGCTGCCCGTGCCCTGGCCCACCCTCGTGACCACCCTGACCTAC
GGCGTGCAGTGCTTCAGCCGCTACCCCGACCACATGAAGCAGCACGACTTCTTCAAGTCCGCCATGCCCG
AAGGCTACGTCCAGGAGCGCACCATCTTCTTCAAGGACGACGGCAACTACAAGACCCGCGCCGAGGTGAA
GTTCGAGGGCGACACCCTGGTGAACCGCATCGAGCTGAAGGGCATCGACTTCAAGGAGGACGGCAACATC
CTGGGGCACAAGCTGGAGTACAACTACAACAGCCACAACGTCTATATCATGGCCGACAAGCAGAAGAACG
GCATCAAGGTGAACTTCAAGATCCGCCACAACATCGAGGACGGCAGCGTGCAGCTCGCCGACCACTACCA
GCAGAACACCCCCATCGGCGACGGCCCCGTGCTGCTGCCCGACAACCACTACCTGAGCACCCAGTCCGCC
CTGAGCAAAGACCCCAACGAGAAGCGCGATCACATGGTCCTGCTGGAGTTCGTGACCGCCGCCGGGATCA
CTCTCGGCATGGACGAGCTGTACAAGAAGGACGAGCTGTAAAGATCCCGCCCCTCTCCCTCCCCCCCCCC
TAACGTTACTGGCCGAAGCCGCTTGGAATAAGGCCGGTGTGCGTTTGTCTATATGTTATTTTCCACCATA
TTGCCGTCTTTTGGCAATGTGAGGGCCCGGAAACCTGGCCCTGTCTTCTTGACGAGCATTCCTAGGGGTC
TTTCCCCTCTCGCCAAAGGAATGCAAGGTCTGTTGAATGTCGTGAAGGAAGCAGTTCCTCTGGAAGCTTC
TTGAAGACAAACAACGTCTGTAGCGACCCTTTGCAGGCAGCGGAACCCCCCACCTGGCGACAGGTGCCTC
TGCGGCCAAAAGCCACGTGTATAAGATACACCTGCAAAGGCGGCACAACCCCAGTGCCACGTTGTGAGTT
GGATAGTTGTGGAAAGAGTCAAATGGCTCTCCTCAAGCGTATTCAACAAGGGGCTGAAGGATGCCCAGAA
GGTACCCCATTGTATGGGATCTGATCTGGGGCCTCGGTGCACATGCTTTACATGTGTTTAGTCGAGGTTA
AAAAAACGTCTAGGCCCCCCGAACCACGGGGACGTGGTTTTCCTTTGAAAAACACGATGATAAGCTTGCC
ACAACCCACAAGGAGACGACCTTCCATGACCGAGTACAAGCCCACGGTGCGCCTCGCCACCCGCGACGAC
GTCCCCCGGGCCGTACGCACCCTCGCCGCCGCGTTCGCCGACTACCCCGCCACGCGCCACACCGTCGACC
CGGACCGCCACATCGAGCGGGTCACCGAGCTGCAAGAACTCTTCCTCACGCGCGTCGGGCTCGACATCGG
CAAGGTGTGGGTCGCGGACGACGGCGCCGCGGTGGCGGTCTGGACCACGCCGGAGAGCGTCGAAGCGGGG
GCGGTGTTCGCCGAGATCGGCCCGCGCATGGCCGAGTTGAGCGGTTCCCGGCTGGCCGCGCAGCAACAGA
TGGAAGGCCTCCTGGCGCCGCACCGGCCCAAGGAGCCCGCGTGGTTCCTGGCCACCGTCGGCGTCTCGCC
CGACCACCAGGGCAAGGGTCTGGGCAGCGCCGTCGTGCTCCCCGGAGTGGAGGCGGCCGAGCGCGCCGGG
GTGCCCGCCTTCCTGGAGACCTCCGCGCCCCGCAACCTCCCCTTCTACGAGCGGCTCGGCTTCACCGTCA
CCGCCGACGTCGAGGTGCCCGAAGGACCGCGCACCTGGTGCATGACCCGCAAGCCCGGTGCCTAGACGCG
TCTGGAACAATCAACCTCTGGATTACAAAATTTGTGAAAGATTGACTGGTATTCTTAACTATGTTGCTCC
TTTTACGCTATGTGGATACGCTGCTTTAATGCCTTTGTATCATGCTATTGCTTCCCGTATGGCTTTCATT
TTCTCCTCCTTGTATAAATCCTGGTTGCTGTCTCTTTATGAGGAGTTGTGGCCCGTTGTCAGGCAACGTG
GCGTGGTGTGCACTGTGTTTGCTGACGCAACCCCCACTGGTTGGGGCATTGCCACCACCTGTCAGCTCCT
TTCCGGGACTTTCGCTTTCCCCCTCCCTATTGCCACGGCGGAACTCATCGCCGCCTGCCTTGCCCGCTGC
TGGACAGGGGCTCGGCTGTTGGGCACTGACAATTCCGTGGTGTTGTCGGGGAAGCTGACGTCCTTTCCAT
GGCTGCTCGCCTGTGTTGCCACCTGGATTCTGCGCGGGACGTCCTTCTGCTACGTCCCTTCGGCCCTCAA
TCCAGCGGACCTTCCTTCCCGCGGCCTGCTGCCGGCTCTGCGGCCTCTTCCGCGTCTTCGCCTTCGCCCT
CAGACGAGTCGGATCTCCCTTTGGGCCGCCTCCCCGCCTGGAATTAATTCTGCAGTCGAGACCTAGAAAA
ACATGGAGCAATCACAAGTAGCAATACAGCAGCTACCAATGCTGATTGTGCCTGGCTAGAAGCACAAGAG
GAGGAGGAGGTGGGTTTTCCAGTCACACCTCAGGTACCTTTAAGACCAATGACTTACAAGGCAGCTGTAG
ATCTTAGCCACTTTTTAAAAGAAAAGAGGGGACTGGAAGGGCTAATTCACTCCCAACGAAGACAAGATAT
CCTTGATCTGTGGATCTACCACACACAAGGCTACTTCCCTGATTAGCAGAACTACACACCAGGGCCAGGG
GTCAGATATCCACTGACCTTTGGATGGTGCTACAAGCTAGTACCAGTTGAGCCAGATAAGGTAGAAGAGG
CCAATAAAGGAGAGAACACCAGCTTGTTACACCCTGTGAGCCTGCATGGGATGGATGACCCGGAGAGAGA
AGTGTTAGAGTGGAGGTTTGACAGCCGCCTAGCATTTCATCACGTGGCCCGAGAGCTGCATCCGGAGTAC
TTCAAGAACTGCTGATATCGAGCTTGCTACAAGGGACTTTCCGCTGGGGACTTTCCAGGGAGGCGTGGCC
TGGGCGGGACTGGGGAGTGGCGAGCCCTCAGATCCTGCATATAAGCAGCTGCTTTTTGCCTGTACTGGGT
CTCTCTGGTTAGACCAGATCTGAGCCTGGGAGCTCTCTGGCTAACTAGGGAACCCACTGCTTAAGCCTCA
ATAAAGCTTGCCTTGAGTGCTTCAAGTAGTGTGTGCCCGTCTGTTGTGTGACTCTGGTAACTAGAGATCC
CTCAGACCCTTTTAGTCAGTGTGGAAAATCTCTAGCAGTAGTAGTTCATGTCATCTTATTATTCAGTATT
TATAACTTGCAAAGAAATGAATATCAGAGAGTGAGAGGCCTTGACATTGCTAGCGTTTACCGTCGACCTC
TAGCTAGAGCTTGGCGTAATCATGGTCATAGCTGTTTCCTGTGTGAAATTGTTATCCGCTCACAATTCCA
CACAACATACGAGCCGGAAGCATAAAGTGTAAAGCCTGGGGTGCCTAATGAGTGAGCTAACTCACATTAA
TTGCGTTGCGCTCACTGCCCGCTTTCCAGTCGGGAAACCTGTCGTGCCAGCTGCATTAATGAATCGGCCA
ACGCGCGGGGAGAGGCGGTTTGCGTATTGGGCGCTCTTCCGCTTCCTCGCTCACTGACTCGCTGCGCTCG
GTCGTTCGGCTGCGGCGAGCGGTATCAGCTCACTCAAAGGCGGTAATACGGTTATCCACAGAATCAGGGG
ATAACGCAGGAAAGAACATGTGAGCAAAAGGCCAGCAAAAGGCCAGGAACCGTAAAAAGGCCGCGTTGCT
GGCGTTTTTCCATAGGCTCCGCCCCCCTGACGAGCATCACAAAAATCGACGCTCAAGTCAGAGGTGGCGA
AACCCGACAGGACTATAAAGATACCAGGCGTTTCCCCCTGGAAGCTCCCTCGTGCGCTCTCCTGTTCCGA
CCCTGCCGCTTACCGGATACCTGTCCGCCTTTCTCCCTTCGGGAAGCGTGGCGCTTTCTCATAGCTCACG
CTGTAGGTATCTCAGTTCGGTGTAGGTCGTTCGCTCCAAGCTGGGCTGTGTGCACGAACCCCCCGTTCAG
CCCGACCGCTGCGCCTTATCCGGTAACTATCGTCTTGAGTCCAACCCGGTAAGACACGACTTATCGCCAC
TGGCAGCAGCCACTGGTAACAGGATTAGCAGAGCGAGGTATGTAGGCGGTGCTACAGAGTTCTTGAAGTG
GTGGCCTAACTACGGCTACACTAGAAGAACAGTATTTGGTATCTGCGCTCTGCTGAAGCCAGTTACCTTC
GGAAAAAGAGTTGGTAGCTCTTGATCCGGCAAACAAACCACCGCTGGTAGCGGTGGTTTTTTTGTTTGCA
AGCAGCAGATTACGCGCAGAAAAAAAGGATCTCAAGAAGATCCTTTGATCTTTTCTACGGGGTCTGACGC
TCAGTGGAACGAAAACTCACGTTAAGGGATTTTGGTCATGAGATTATCAAAAAGGATCTTCACCTAGATC
CTTTTAAATTAAAAATGAAGTTTTAAATCAATCTAAAGTATATATGAGTAAACTTGGTCTGACAGTTACC
AATGCTTAATCAGTGAGGCACCTATCTCAGCGATCTGTCTATTTCGTTCATCCATAGTTGCCTGACTCCC
CGTCGTGTAGATAACTACGATACGGGAGGGCTTACCATCTGGCCCCAGTGCTGCAATGATACCGCGAGAC
CCACGCTCACCGGCTCCAGATTTATCAGCAATAAACCAGCCAGCCGGAAGGGCCGAGCGCAGAAGTGGTC
CTGCAACTTTATCCGCCTCCATCCAGTCTATTAATTGTTGCCGGGAAGCTAGAGTAAGTAGTTCGCCAGT
TAATAGTTTGCGCAACGTTGTTGCCATTGCTACAGGCATCGTGGTGTCACGCTCGTCGTTTGGTATGGCT
TCATTCAGCTCCGGTTCCCAACGATCAAGGCGAGTTACATGATCCCCCATGTTGTGCAAAAAAGCGGTTA
GCTCCTTCGGTCCTCCGATCGTTGTCAGAAGTAAGTTGGCCGCAGTGTTATCACTCATGGTTATGGCAGC
ACTGCATAATTCTCTTACTGTCATGCCATCCGTAAGATGCTTTTCTGTGACTGGTGAGTACTCAACCAAG
TCATTCTGAGAATAGTGTATGCGGCGACCGAGTTGCTCTTGCCCGGCGTCAATACGGGATAATACCGCGC
CACATAGCAGAACTTTAAAAGTGCTCATCATTGGAAAACGTTCTTCGGGGCGAAAACTCTCAAGGATCTT
ACCGCTGTTGAGATCCAGTTCGATGTAACCCACTCGTGCACCCAACTGATCTTCAGCATCTTTTACTTTC
ACCAGCGTTTCTGGGTGAGCAAAAACAGGAAGGCAAAATGCCGCAAAAAAGGGAATAAGGGCGACACGGA
AATGTTGAATACTCATACTCTTCCTTTTTCAATATTATTGAAGCATTTATCAGGGTTATTGTCTCATGAG
CGGATACATATTTGAATGTATTTAGAAAAATAAACAAATAGGGGTTCCGCGCACATTTCCCCGAAAAGTG
CCACCTGACGTCGACGGATCGGGAGATCAACTTGTTTATTGCAGCTTATAATGGTTACAAATAAAGCAAT
AGCATCACAAATTTCACAAATAAAGCATTTTTTTCACTGCATTCTAGTTGTGGTTTGTCCAAACTCATCA
ATGTATCTTATCATGTCTGGATCAACTGGATAACTCAAGCTAACCAAAATCATCCCAAACTTCCCACCCC
ATACCCTATTACCACTGCCAATTACCTGTGGTTTCATTTACTCTAAACCTGTGATTCCTCTGAATTATTT
TCATTTTAAAGAAATTGTATTTGTTAAATATGTACTACAAACTTAGTAGTTGGAAGGGCTAATTCACTCC
CAAAGAAGACAAGATATCCTTGATCTGTGGATCTACCACACACAAGGCTACTTCCCTGATTAGCAGAACT
ACACACCAGGGCCAGGGGTCAGATATCCACTGACCTTTGGATGGTGCTACAAGCTAGTACCAGTTGAGCC
AGATAAGGTAGAAGAGGCCAATAAAGGAGAGAACACCAGCTTGTTACACCCTGTGAGCCTGCATGGGATG
GATGACCCGGAGAGAGAAGTGTTAGAGTGGAGGTTTGACAGCCGCCTAGCATTTCATCACGTGGCCCGAG
AGCTGCATCCGGAGTACTTCAAGAACTGCTGATATCGAGCTTGCTACAAGGGACTTTCCGCTGGGGACTT
TCCAGGGAGGCGTGGCCTGGGCGGGACTGGGGAGTGGCGAGCCCTCAGATCCTGCATATAAGCAGCTGCT
TTTTGCCTGTACTGGGTCTCTCTGGTTAGACCAGATCTGAGCCTGGGAGCTCTCTGGCTAACTAGGGAAC
CCACTGCTTAAGCCTCAATAAAGCTTGCCTTGAGTGCTTCAAGTAGTGTGTGCCCGTCTGTTGTGTGACT
CTGGTAACTAGAGATCCCTCAGACCCTTTTAGTCAGTGTGGAAAATCTCTAGCAGTGGCGCCCGAACAGG
GACTTGAAAGCGAAAGGGAAACCAGAGGAGCTCTCTCGACGCAGGACTCGGCTTGCTGAAGCGCGCACGG
CAAGAGGCGAGGGGCGGCGACTGGTGAGTACGCCAAAAATTTTGACTAGCGGAGGCTAGAAGGAGAGAGA
TGGGTGCGAGAGCGTCAGTATTAAGCGGGGGAGAATTAGATCGCGATGGGAAAAAATTCGGTTAAGGCCA
GGGGGAAAGAAAAAATATAAATTAAAACATATAGTATGGGCAAGCAGGGAGCTAGAACGATTCGCAGTTA
ATCCTGGCCTGTTAGAAACATCAGAAGGCTGTAGACAAATACTGGGACAGCTACAACCATCCCTTCAGAC
AGGATCAGAAGAACTTAGATCATTATATAATACAGTAGCAACCCTCTATTGTGTGCATCAAAGGATAGAG
ATAAAAGACACCAAGGAAGCTTTAGACAAGATAGAGGAAGAGCAAAACAAAAGTAAGACCACCGCACAGC
AAGCGGCCGGCCGCTGATCTTCAGACCTGGAGGAGGAGATATGAGGGACAATTGGAGAAGTGAATTATAT
AAATATAAAGTAGTAAAAATTGAACCATTAGGAGTAGCACCCACCAAGGCAAAGAGAAGAGTGGTGCAGA
GAGAAAAAAGAGCAGTGGGAATAGGAGCTTTGTTCCTTGGGTTCTTGGGAGCAGCAGGAAGCACTATGGG
CGCAGCGTCAATGACGCTGACGGTACAGGCCAGACAATTATTGTCTGGTATAGTGCAGCAGCAGAACAAT
TTGCTGAGGGCTATTGAGGCGCAACAGCATCTGTTGCAACTCACAGTCTGGGGCATCAAGCAGCTCCAGG
CAAGAATCCTGGCTGTGGAAAGATACCTAAAGGATCAACAGCTCCTGGGGATTTGGGGTTGCTCTGGAAA
ACTCATTTGCACCACTGCTGTGCCTTGGAATGCTAGTTGGAGTAATAAATCTCTGGAACAGATTTGGAAT
CACACGACCTGGATGGAGTGGGACAGAGAAATTAACAATTACACAAGCTTAATACACTCCTTAATTGAAG
AATCGCAAAACCAGCAAGAAAAGAATGAACAAGAATTATTGGAATTAGATAAATGGGCAAGTTTGTGGAA
TTGGTTTAACATAACAAATTGGCTGTGGTATATAAAATTATTCATAATGATAGTAGGAGGCTTGGTAGGT
TTAAGAATAGTTTTTGCTGTACTTTCTATAGTGAATAGAGTTAGGCAGGGATATTCACCATTATCGTTTC
AGACCCACCTCCCAACCCCGAGGGGACCCGACAGGCCCGAAGGAATAGAAGAAGAAGGTGGAGAGAGAGA
CAGAGACAGATCCATTCGATTAGTGAACGGATCTCGACGGTATCGCCTTTAAAAGAAAAGGGGGGATTGG
GGGGTACAGTGCAGGGGAAAGAATAGTAGACATAATAGCAACAGACATACAAACTAAAGAATTACAAAAA
CAAATTACAAAAATTCAAAATTTTCGGGTTTATTACAGGGACAGCAGAGATCCAGTTTATCGATGAGTAA
TTCATACAAAAGGACTCGCCCCTGCCTTGGGGAATCCCAGGGACCGTCGTTAAACTCCCACTAACGTAGA
ACCCAGAGATCGCTGCGTTCCCGCCCCCTCACCCGCCCGCTCTCGTCATCACTGAGGTGGAGAAGAGCAT
G
